Addgene plasmid #55542: mTurquoise-CENPA-C-22
Purpose: Localization: Nucleus, Excitation: 434, Emission: 474
Depositing lab: Michael Davidson. Depositing organization: Florida State University, Tallahassee.
Backbone
  Vector backbone: mTurquoise-C1
  Backbone size w/o insert (bp): 4750
  Vector type: Mammalian Expression
  Selectable markers: Neomycin (select with G418)
Growth in bacteria
  Bacterial resistance: Kanamycin, 50 μg/mL
  Growth temperature: 37°C
  Growth strain: DH5alpha
  Copy number: High Copy
Gene/Insert
  Gene/Insert name: CENPA (alt name: AAP36900.1)
  Species: H. sapiens (human)
  Entrez Gene: CENPA (a.k.a. CENP-A, CenH3)
  Promoter: CMV
  Tag / fusion protein: mTurquoise (N terminal on backbone)
  Cloning method: Unknown
  Sequencing primers: 5′ CMV-F; 3′ SV40pA-R
Terms and licenses: Academic/Nonprofit Terms; Industry Terms
Depositor comments: . Excitation = 434; Emission = 474
How to cite: mTurquoise-CENPA-C-22 was a gift from Michael Davidson (Addgene plasmid # 55542 ; http://n2t.net/addgene:55542 ; RRID:Addgene_55542)
