[The description below was written by a language model from this plasmid's Addgene catalogue record.]
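Description:
mTurquoise-CENPA-C-22 is a mammalian expression plasmid built on the mTurquoise-C1 backbone (about 4.75 kb without the insert), a C1-style fluorescent protein fusion vector in which the gene of interest is placed downstream of the fluorescent protein coding sequence. It is maintained in E. coli as a high-copy plasmid under kanamycin selection, and it carries a neomycin resistance marker so that transfected mammalian cells can be selected with G418 to obtain stable lines. No feature table is available for this record, so the specific origins of replication and the promoter driving the resistance marker are not stated. The use of an SV40 polyA reverse sequencing primer suggests an SV40 polyadenylation signal following the expression cassette.

The payload is human CENPA (CENP-A, also called CenH3), the centromere-specific histone H3 variant that marks centromeric chromatin and underlies kinetochore assembly. Expression is driven by the CMV promoter, a strong constitutive promoter in most mammalian cell types. The cyan fluorescent protein mTurquoise is supplied by the backbone and fused to the N terminus of CENPA. The "22" in the name probably refers to the length of the linker between the two proteins, but the record does not confirm this, and the cloning method is listed as unknown.

The stated purpose is a localization marker: the fusion labels the nucleus, with excitation at 434 nm and emission at 474 nm. It is suited to live- or fixed-cell fluorescence imaging of nuclear and centromeric structures, and the cyan emission allows it to be combined with spectrally distinct fluorescent protein markers in multicolour experiments.
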