>Addgene plasmid #55542 | mTurquoise-CENPA-C-22 | addgene partial sequence | sequence record 108648 | EGFP-C 5'-CATGGTCCTGCTGGAGTTCGTG-3'
GAGCTGTACAGTCCGGACTCAGATCTCGAGCTCAAGCTTCGAATTCTAGCAGTTCTAGAGTAAGCAGCAG
AGTAAGTGGCCCGCGCCGCCGGAGCCGAAAGCCCGAGGCCCCGAGGAGGCGCAGCCCGAGCCCGACCCCG
ACCCCCGGCCCCTCCCGGCGGGGCCCCTCCTTAGGCGCTTCCTCCCATCAACACAGTCGGCGGAGACAAG
GTTGGCTAAAGGAGATCCGAAAGCTTCAGAAGAGCACACACCTCTTGATAAGGAAGCTGCCCTTCAGCCG
CCTGGCAAGAGAAATATGTGTTAAATTCACTCGTGGTGTGGACTTCAATTGGCAAGCCCAGGCCCTATTG
GCCCTACAAGAGGCAGCAGAAGCATTTCTAGTTCATCTCTTTGAGGACGCCTATCTCCTCACCTTACATG
CAGGCCGAGTTACTCTCTTCCCAAAGGATGTGCAACTGGCCCGGAGGATCCGGGGCCTTGAGGAGGGACT
AGGCTAAGGTACCGCGGGCCCGGGATCCACCGGATCTAGATAACTGATCATAATCAGCCATACCACATTT
GTAGAGGTTTTACTTGCTTTAAAAAACCTCCCACACCTCCCCCTGAACCTGAAACATAAAATGAATGCAA
TTGTTGTTGTTAACTTGTTTATTGCAGCTTATAATGGTTACAAATAAAGCAATAGCATCACAAATTTCAC
AAATAAAGCATTTTTTTCACTGCATTCTAGTTGTGGTTTGTCCAAACTCATCAATGTATCTTAACGCGTA
AATTGTAAGCGTTAATATTTTGTTAAAATTCGCGTTAAATTTTTGTTAAATCAGCTCATTTTTTAACCAA
TAGGCCGAAATCGGCAAAATCCCTTA
